>Addgene plasmid #63849 | AEB-F12 | depositor full sequence | sequence record 106572 | Full Sequence
TACGTGCCGATCAACGTCTCATTTTCGCCAGATATCCTCGAGCGCGGAATTCCCTAGGGGATCCGTTGAC
GGCTAGCTCAGTCCTAGGTACAGTGCTAGCTTCTAGACCAAATACAATTGGAGATGGCATTCCTCCATTA
ACAAACCGCTGCGCCCGTAGCAGCTGATGATGCCTACAGAACCCAAGTCGGAGGTCAGAATGGCGAGCTC
TGAAGACGTTATCAAAGAGTTCATGCGTTTCAAAGTTCGTATGGAAGGTTCCGTTAACGGTCACGAGTTC
GAAATCGAAGGTGAAGGTGAAGGTCGTCCGTACGAAGGTACCCAGACCGCTAAACTGAAAGTTACCAAAG
GTGGTCCGCTGCCGTTCGCTTGGGACATCCTGTCCCCGCAGTTCCAGTACGGTTCCAAAGCTTACGTTAA
ACACCCGGCTGACATCCCGGACTACCTGAAACTGTCCTTCCCGGAAGGTTTCAAATGGGAACGTGTTATG
AACTTCGAAGACGGTGGTGTTGTTACCGTTACCCAGGACTCCTCCCTGCAAGACGGTGAGTTCATCTACA
AAGTTAAACTGCGTGGTACCAACTTCCCGTCCGACGGTCCGGTTATGCAGAAAAAAACCATGGGTTGGGA
AGCTTCCACCGAACGTATGTACCCGGAAGACGGTGCTCTGAAAGGTGAAATCAAAATGCGTCTGAAACTG
AAAGACGGTGGTCACTACGACGCTGAAGTTAAAACCACCTACATGGCTAAAAAACCGGTTCAGCTGCCGG
GTGCTTACAAAACCGACATCAAACTGGACATCACCTCCCACAACGAAGACTACACCATCGTTGAACAGTA
CGAACGTGCTGAAGGTCGTCACTCCACCGGTGCTTAATAAGGCCGGCCGTGCTAGTGTAGATCGCTACTA
GAGCCAGGCATCAAATAAAACGAAAGGCTCAGTCGAAAGACTGGGCCTTTCGTTTTATCTGTTGTTTGTC
GGTGAACGCTCTCTACTAGAGTCACACTGGCTCACCTTCGGGTGGGCCTTTCTGCGTTTATACAATTGAC
TAGTCTGCAGAAAAGCGGCCGCGGCATCAAATAAAACGAAAGGCTCAGTCGAAAGACTGGGCCTTTCGTT
TTATCTGTTGTTTGTCGGTGAACGCTCTCCTGAGTAGGACAAATCCGCCGCCCTAGAGCATGCGCGTTCG
GCTGCGGCGAGCGGTATCAGCTCACTCAAAGGCGGTAATACGGTTATCCACAGAATCAGGGGATAACGCA
GGAAAGAACATGTGAGCAAAAGGCCAGCAAAAGGCCAGGAACCGTAAAAAGGCCGCGTTGCTGGCGTTTT
TCCATAGGCTCCGCCCCCCTGACGAGCATCACAAAAATCGACGCTCAAGTCAGAGGTGGCGAAACCCGAC
AGGACTATAAAGATACCAGGCGTTTCCCCCTGGAAGCTCCCTCGTGCGCTCTCCTGTTCCGACCCTGCCG
CTTACCGGATACCTGTCCGCCTTTCTCCCTTCGGGAAGCGTGGCGCTTTCTCATAGCTCACGCTGTAGGT
ATCTCAGTTCGGTGTAGGTCGTTCGCTCCAAGCTGGGCTGTGTGCACGAACCCCCCGTTCAGCCCGACCG
CTGCGCCTTATCCGGTAACTATCGTCTTGAGTCCAACCCGGTAAGACACGACTTATCGCCACTGGCAGCA
GCCACTGGTAACAGGATTAGCAGAGCGAGGTATGTAGGCGGTGCTACAGAGTTCTTGAAGTGGTGGCCTA
ACTACGGCTACACTAGAAGGACAGTATTTGGTATCTGCGCTCTGCTGAAGCCAGTTACCTTCGGAAAAAG
AGTTGGTAGCTCTTGATCCGGCAAACAAACCACCGCTGGTAGCGGTGGTTTTTTTGTTTGCAAGCAGCAG
ATTACGCGCAGAAAAAAAGGATCTCAAGAAGATCCTTTGATCTTTTCTACGGGGTCTGACGCTCAGTGGA
ACGAAAACTCACGTTAAGGGATTTTGGTCATGCCCGGGTGCTTGGATTCTCACCAATAAAAAACGCCCGG
CGGCAACCGAGCGTTCTGAACAAATCCAGATGGAGTTCTGAGGTCATTACTGGATCTATCAACAGGAGTC
CAAGCGGTACCGATATCAAATTACGCCCCGCCCTGCCACTCATCGCAGTACTGTTGTAATTCATTAAGCA
TTCTGCCGACATGGAAGCCATCACAAACGGCATGATGAACCTGAATCGCCAGCGGCATCAGCACCTTGTC
GCCTTGCGTATAATATTTGCCCATGGTGAAAACGGGGGCGAAGAAGTTGTCCATATTGGCCACGTTTAAA
TCAAAACTGGTGAAACTCACCCAGGGATTGGCTGAGACGAAAAACATATTCTCAATAAACCCTTTAGGGA
AATAGGCCAGGTTTTCACCGTAACACGCCACATCTTGCGAATATATGTGTAGAAACTGCCGGAAATCGTC
GTGGTATTCACTCCAGAGCGATGAAAACGTTTCAGTTTGCTCATGGAAAACGGTGTAACAAGGGTGAACA
CTATCCCATATCACCAGCTCACCGTCTTTCATTGCCATACGAAATTCCGGATGAGCATTCATCAGGCGGG
CAAGAATGTGAATAAAGGCCGGATAAAACTTGTGCTTATTTTTCTTTACGGTCTTTAAAAAGGCCGTAAT
ATCCAGCTGAACGGTCTGGTTATAGGTACATTGAGCAACTGACTGAAATGCCTCAAAATGTTCTTTACGA
TGCCATTGGGATATATCAACGGTGGTATATCCAGTGATTTTTTTCTCCATTTTAGCTTCCTTAGCTCCTG
AAAATCTCGATAACTCAAAAAATACGCCCGGTAGTGATCTTATTTCATTATGGTGAAAGTTGGAACCTCT
Features (pLannotate 1.2.2; 10 found; start..end, strand, type, name):
     66..90      +  promoter       J23119(SpeI) promoter (fragment): bacterial promoter (Registry of Standard Biological Parts BBa J23119) modified to end with an SpeI site
    110..182     +  ncRNA          Fluoride: Accession: RF01734 - Fluoride riboswitch
    200..874     +  CDS            mRFP1: mRFP1 is a basic (constitutively fluorescent) red fluorescent protein published in 2002, derived from Discosoma sp.. It is reported to be a somewhat slowly-maturing monomer with low acid sensitivity.
    922..993     +  terminator     rrnB T1 terminator: transcription terminator T1 from the E. coli rrnB gene
   1009..1036    +  terminator     T7Te terminator: phage T7 early transcription terminator
   1078..1164    +  terminator     rrnB T1 terminator: Escherichia coli rrnB; transcription terminator T1 from the E. coli rrnB gene
   1329..1917    -  rep_origin     ori: high-copy-number ColE1/pMB1/pBR322/pUC origin of replication
   2006..2100    -  terminator     lambda t0 terminator: transcription terminator from phage lambda
   2124..2780    -  CDS            cat: CAT_ECOLX - Experimental evidence at protein level: Swiss-Prot protein existence level 1. This enzyme is an effector of chloramphenicol resistance in bacteria. From Escherichia coli. This protein is used as a marker in many commonly used cloning vectors, such as pACYC184.
   2781..13      -  promoter       cat promoter (across the origin): promoter of the E. coli cat gene encoding chloramphenicol acetyltransferase
