[The description below was written by a language model from this plasmid's Addgene catalogue record and pLannotate feature annotations shown in this document.]
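Description:
AEB-F12 is a small (about 2.9 kb) bacterial synthetic-biology plasmid built on the pFTV1 backbone and designed as a reporter for a synthetic fluoride-responsive riboswitch. It is propagated in E. coli through a high-copy ColE1/pUC-type origin of replication and selected with chloramphenicol. Resistance comes from a cat (chloramphenicol acetyltransferase) gene driven by its own promoter and followed by a lambda t0 terminator, on the opposite strand from the reporter cassette.

The payload is a single expression cassette. The catalogue lists the constitutive Anderson-family promoter J23100. The automated annotation instead detects only a fragment matching the closely related J23119 promoter at that position, which probably reflects the sequence similarity among members of this promoter series rather than a different part. Downstream lies the F12 riboswitch, a synthetic 5′ untranslated region containing a fluoride-binding aptamer recognised as belonging to the fluoride riboswitch family, placed directly ahead of the mRFP1 coding sequence. The riboswitch is intended to control the translation initiation rate of mRFP1, so that fluoride binding to the aptamer changes how efficiently the mRNA is translated, and red fluorescence serves as the readout of switch activity. Transcription of the cassette is stopped by a series of terminators (rrnB T1, T7Te and a second rrnB T1), which insulate it from the origin and the marker.

The plasmid comes from work on automated, physics-based design of synthetic riboswitches from diverse RNA aptamers. It is suited to measuring ligand-dependent regulation of gene expression in E. coli. The cloning sites used to insert the riboswitch are not recorded.
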