Addgene plasmid #63849: AEB-F12
Purpose: This pFTV1 vector contains a fluoride binding riboswitch, controlling the translation initaition rate of mRFP1 gene.
Depositing lab: Howard Salis. Depositing organization: Pennsylvania State University. Publication: Automated physics-based design of synthetic riboswitches from diverse RNA aptamers. Espah Borujeni A, Mishler DM, Wang J, Huso W, Salis HM. Nucleic Acids Res. 2015 Nov 30. pii: gkv1289. 10.1093/nar/gkv1289 PubMed 26621913.
Backbone
  Vector backbone: pFTV1
  Vector type: Synthetic Biology
Growth in bacteria
  Bacterial resistance: Chloramphenicol, 25 μg/mL
  Growth temperature: 37°C
  Growth strain: DH10B
  Copy number: High Copy
Gene/Insert
  Gene/Insert name: F12 fluoride riboswitch
  Species: Synthetic
  Promoter: J23100
  Cloning method: Restriction Enzyme; 5′ cloning site unknown (unknown if destroyed); 3′ cloning site unknown (unknown if destroyed)
  Sequencing primers: 5′ RNAde-BB-3 (tacggacgaccttcaccttc)
Terms and licenses: Academic/Nonprofit Terms; Industry Terms: Not Available to Industry
How to cite: AEB-F12 was a gift from Howard Salis (Addgene plasmid # 63849 ; http://n2t.net/addgene:63849 ; RRID:Addgene_63849)
