>Addgene plasmid #63849 | AEB-F12 | addgene partial sequence | sequence record 108481 | jkRFP-F 5'-tggtcactacgacgctgaag-3'
CCGACATCAAACTGGACATCACCTCCCACAACGAAGACTACACCATCGTTGAACAGTACGAACGTGCTGA
AGGTCGTCACTCCACCGGTGCTTAATAAGGCCGGCCGTGCTAGTGTAGATCGCTACTAGAGCCAGGCATC
AAATAAAACGAAAGGCTCAGTCGAAAGACTGGGCCTTTCGTTTTATCTGTTGTTTGTCGGTGAACGCTCT
CTACTAGAGTCACACTGGCTCACCTTCGGGTGGGCCTTTCTGCGTTTATACAATTGACTAGTCCAACTGC
AGAAAAGCGGCCGCGGCATCAAATAAAACGAAAGGCTCAGTCGAAAGACTGGGCCTTTCGTTTTATCTGT
TGTTTGTCGGTGAACGCTCTCCTGAGTAGGACAAATCCGCCGCCCTAGAGCATGCGCGTTCGGCTGCGGC
GAGCGGTATCAGCTCACTCAAAGGCGGTAATACGGTTATCCACAGAATCAGGGGATAACGCAGGAAAGAA
CATGTGAGCAAAAGGCCAGCAAAAGGCCAGGAACCGTAAAAAGGCCGCGTTGCTGGCGTTTTTCCATAGG
CTCCGCCCCCCTGACGAGCATCACAAAAATCGACGCTCAAGTCAGAGGTGGCGAAACCCGACAGGACTAT
AAAGATACCAGGCGTTTCCCCCTGGAAGCTCCCTCGTGCGCTCTCCTGTTCCGACCCTGCCGCTTACCGG
ATACCTGT
