>Addgene plasmid #63849 | AEB-F12 | addgene partial sequence | sequence record 108482 | jkRFP-R 5'-gctttggaaccgtactggaa-3'
TTTGGTAACTTTCAGTTTAGCGGTCTGGGTACCTTCGTACGGACGACCTTCACCTTCACCTTCGATTTCG
AACTCGTGACCGTTAACGGAACCTTCCATACGAACTTTGAAACGCATGAACTCTTTGATAACGTCTTCAG
AGCTCGCCATTCTGACCTCCGACTTGGGTTCTGTAGGCATCATCAGCTGCTACGGGCGCAGCGGTTTGTT
AATGGAGGAATGCCATCTCCAATTGTATTTGGTCTAGAAGCTAGCACTGTACCTAGGACTGAGCTAGCCG
TCAACGGATCCCCTAGGGAATTCCGCGCTCGAGGATATCTGGCGAAAATGAGACGTTGATCGGCACGTAA
GAGGTTCCAACTTTCACCATAATGAAATAAGATCACTACCGGGCGTATTTTTTGAGTTATCGAGATTTTC
AGGAGCTAAGGAAGCTAAAATGGAGAAAAAAATCACTGGATATACCACCGTTGATATATCCCAATGGCAT
CGTAAAGAACATTTTGAGGCATTTCAGTCAGTTGCTCAATGTACCTATAACCAGACCGTTCAGCTGGATA
TTACGGCCTTTTTAAAGACCGTAAAGAAAAATAAGCACAAGTTTTATCCGGCCTTTATTCACATTCTTGC
CCGCCTGATGAATGCTCATCCGGAATTTCGTATGGCAATGAAAGACGGTGAGCTGGTGATATGGGATAGT
GTTCACCCTTGTTACACCG
